>Addgene plasmid #199174 | pGBT9-GGA1-GAE | addgene full sequence | sequence record 389831 | Addgene NGS Result
CAACTTCTTTTCTTTTTTTTTCTTTTCTCTCTCCCCCGTTGTTGTCTCACCATATCCGCAATGACAAAAA
AATGATGGAAGACACTAAAGGAAAAAATTAACGACAAAGACAGCACCAACAGATGTCGTTGTTCCAGAGC
TGATGAGGGGTATCTCGAAGCACACGAAACTTTTTCCTTCCTTCATTCACGCACACTACTCTCTAATGAG
CAACGGTATACGGCCTTCCTTCCAGTTACTTGAATTTGAAATAAAAAAAAGTTTGCTGTCTTGCTATCAA
GTATAAATAGACCTGCAATTATTAATCTTTTGTTTCCTCGTCATTGTTCTCGTTCCCTTTCTTCCTTGTT
TCTTTTTCTGCACAATATTTCAAGCTATACCAAGCATACAATCAACTCCAAGCTTGAAGCAAGCCTCCTG
AAAGATGAAGCTACTGTCTTCTATCGAACAAGCATGCGATATTTGCCGACTTAAAAAGCTCAAGTGCTCC
AAAGAAAAACCGAAGTGCGCCAAGTGTCTGAAGAACAACTGGGAGTGTCGCTACTCTCCCAAAACCAAAA
GGTCTCCGCTGACTAGGGCACATCTGACAGAAGTGGAATCAAGGCTAGAAAGACTGGAACAGCTATTTCT
ACTGATTTTTCCTCGAGAAGACCTTGACATGATTTTGAAAATGGATTCTTTACAGGATATAAAAGCATTG
TTAACAGGATTATTTGTACAAGATAATGTGAATAAAGATGCCGTCACAGATAGATTGGCTTCAGTGGAGA
CTGATATGCCTCTAACATTGAGACAGCATAGAATAAGTGCGACATCATCATCGGAAGAGAGTAGTAACAA
AGGTCAAAGACAGTTGACTGTATCGCCGGAATTCGTGACTGTGTATGACCAGCACGGCTTCCGCATCCTC
TTCCATTTTGCCCGGGACCCACTGCCAGGGCGCTCCGACGTGCTGGTGGTGGTGGTTTCCATGCTGAGCA
CCGCCCCCCAGCCCATCCGCAACATCGTGTTCCAGTCAGCTGTCCCCAAGGTTATGAAGGTGAAGCTGCA
GCCACCCTCGGGCACGGAGCTGCCAGCTTTTAACCCCATCGTCCACCCCTCAGCAATCACCCAGGTCCTG
CTGCTTGCCAACCCCCAGAAGGAGAAGGTTCGCCTCCGCTACAAGCTCACCTTCACCATGGGTGACCAGA
CCTACAACGAGATGGGGGATGTGGACCAGTTCCCCCCACCTGAAACCTGGGGTAGCCTCTGAGTCGACCT
GCAGCCAAGCTAATTCCGGGCGAATTTCTTATGATTTATGATTTTTATTATTAAATAAGTTATAAAAAAA
ATAAGTGTATACAAATTTTAAAGTGACTCTTAGGTTTTAAAACGAAAATTCTTATTCTTGAGTAACTCTT
TCCTGTAGGTCAGGTTGCTTTCTCAGGTATAGCATGAGGTCGCTCTTATTGACCACACCTCTACCGGCAT
GCCGGCAAGTGCACAAACAATACTTAAATAAATACTACTCAGTAATAACCTATTTCTTAGCATTTTTGAC
GAAATTTGCTATTTTGTTAGAGTCTTTTACACCATTTGTCTCCACACCTCCGCTTACATCAACACCAATA
ACGCCATTTAATCTAAGCGCATCACCAACATTTTCTGGCGTCAGTCCACCAGCTAACATAAAATGTAAGC
TTTCGGGGCTCTCTTGCCTTCCAACCCAGTCAGAAATCGAGTTCCAATCCAAAAGTTCACCTGTCCCACC
TGCTTCTGAATCAAACAAGGGAATAAACGAATGAGGTTTCTGTGAAGCTGCACTGAGTAGTATGTTGCAG
TCTTTTGGAAATACGAGTCTTTTAATAACTGGCAAACCGAGGAACTCTTGGTATTCTTGCCACGACTCAT
CTCCATGCAGTTGGACGATATCAATGCCGTAATCATTGACCAGAGCCAAAACATCCTCCTTAGGTTGATT
ACGAAACACGCCAACCAAGTATTTCGGAGTGCCTGAACTATTTTTATATGCTTTTACAAGACTTGAAATT
TTCCTTGCAATAACCGGGTCAATTGTTCTCTTTCTATTGGGCACACATATAATACCCAGCAAGTCAGCAT
CGGAATCTAGAGCACATTCTGCGGCCTCTGTGCTCTGCAAGCCGCAAACTTTCACCAATGGACCAGAACT
ACCTGTGAAATTAATAACAGACATACTCCAAGCTGCCTTTGTGTGCTTAATCACGTATACTCACGTGCTC
AATAGTCACCAATGCCCTCCCTCTTGGCCCTCTCCTTTTCTTTTTTCGACCGAATTAATTCGTAATCATG
TCATAGCTGTTTCCTGTGTGAAATTGTTATCCGCTCACAATTCCACACAACATACGAGCCGGAAGCATAA
AGTGTAAAGCCTGGGGTGCCTAATGAGTGAGCTAACTCACATTAATTGCGTTGCGCTCACTGCCCGCTTT
CCAGTCGGGAAACCTGTCGTGCCAGCTGCATTAATGAATCGGCCAACGCGCGGGGAGAGGCGGTTTGCGT
ATTGGGCGCTCTTCCGCTTCCTCGCTCACTGACTCGCTGCGCTCGGTCGTTCGGCTGCGGCGAGCGGTAT
CAGCTCACTCAAAGGCGGTAATACGGTTATCCACAGAATCAGGGGATAACGCAGGAAAGAACATGTGAGC
AAAAGGCCAGCAAAAGGCCAGGAACCGTAAAAAGGCCGCGTTGCTGGCGTTTTTCCATAGGCTCCGCCCC
CCTGACGAGCATCACAAAAATCGACGCTCAAGTCAGAGGTGGCGAAACCCGACAGGACTATAAAGATACC
AGGCGTTTCCCCCTGGAAGCTCCCTCGTGCGCTCTCCTGTTCCGACCCTGCCGCTTACCGGATACCTGTC
CGCCTTTCTCCCTTCGGGAAGCGTGGCGCTTTCTCATAGCTCACGCTGTAGGTATCTCAGTTCGGTGTAG
GTCGTTCGCTCCAAGCTGGGCTGTGTGCACGAACCCCCCGTTCAGCCCGACCGCTGCGCCTTATCCGGTA
ACTATCGTCTTGAGTCCAACCCGGTAAGACACGACTTATCGCCACTGGCAGCAGCCACTGGTAACAGGAT
TAGCAGAGCGAGGTATGTAGGCGGTGCTACAGAGTTCTTGAAGTGGTGGCCTAACTACGGCTACACTAGA
AGAACAGTATTTGGTATCTGCGCTCTGCTGAAGCCAGTTACCTTCGGAAAAAGAGTTGGTAGCTCTTGAT
CCGGCAAACAAACCACCGCTGGTAGCGGTGGTTTTTTTGTTTGCAAGCAGCAGATTACGCGCAGAAAAAA
AGGATCTCAAGAAGATCCTTTGATCTTTTCTACGGGGTCTGACGCTCAGTGGAACGAAAACTCACGTTAA
GGGATTTTGGTCATGAGATTATCAAAAAGGATCTTCACCTAGATCCTTTTAAATTAAAAATGAAGTTTTA
AATCAATCTAAAGTATATATGAGTAAACTTGGTCTGACAGTTACCAATGCTTAATCAGTGAGGCACCTAT
CTCAGCGATCTGTCTATTTCGTTCATCCATAGTTGCCTGACTCCCCGTCGTGTAGATAACTACGATACGG
GAGGGCTTACCATCTGGCCCCAGTGCTGCAATGATACCGCGAGACCCACGCTCACCGGCTCCAGATTTAT
CAGCAATAAACCAGCCAGCCGGAAGGGCCGAGCGCAGAAGTGGTCCTGCAACTTTATCCGCCTCCATCCA
GTCTATTAATTGTTGCCGGGAAGCTAGAGTAAGTAGTTCGCCAGTTAATAGTTTGCGCAACGTTGTTGCC
ATTGCTACAGGCATCGTGGTGTCACGCTCGTCGTTTGGTATGGCTTCATTCAGCTCCGGTTCCCAACGAT
CAAGGCGAGTTACATGATCCCCCATGTTGTGCAAAAAAGCGGTTAGCTCCTTCGGTCCTCCGATCGTTGT
CAGAAGTAAGTTGGCCGCAGTGTTATCACTCATGGTTATGGCAGCACTGCATAATTCTCTTACTGTCATG
CCATCCGTAAGATGCTTTTCTGTGACTGGTGAGTACTCAACCAAGTCATTCTGAGAATAGTGTATGCGGC
GACCGAGTTGCTCTTGCCCGGCGTCAATACGGGATAATACCGCGCCACATAGCAGAACTTTAAAAGTGCT
CATCATTGGAAAACGTTCTTCGGGGCGAAAACTCTCAAGGATCTTACCGCTGTTGAGATCCAGTTCGATG
TAACCCACTCGTGCACCCAACTGATCTTCAGCATCTTTTACTTTCACCAGCGTTTCTGGGTGAGCAAAAA
CAGGAAGGCAAAATGCCGCAAAAAAGGGAATAAGGGCGACACGGAAATGTTGAATACTCATACTCTTCCT
TTTTCAATATTATTGAAGCATTTATCAGGGTTATTGTCTCATGAGCGGATACATATTTGAATGTATTTAG
AAAAATAAACAAATAGGGGTTCCGCGCACATTTCCCCGAAAAGTGCCACCTGACGTCTAAGAAACCATTA
TTATCATGACATTAACCTATAAAAATAGGCGTATCACGAGGCCCTTTCGTCTCGCGCGTTTCGGTGATGA
CGGTGAAAACCTCTGACACATGCAGCTCCCGGAGACGGTCACAGCTTGTCTGTAAGCGGATGCCGGGAGC
AGACAAGCCCGTCAGGGCGCGTCAGCGGGTGTTGGCGGGTGTCGGGGCTGGCTTAACTATGCGGCATCAG
AGCAGATTGTACTGAGAGTGCACCATAACGCATTTAAGCATAAACACGCACTATGCCGTTCTTCTCATGT
ATATATATATACAGGCAACACGCAGATATAGGTGCGACGTGAACAGTGAGCTGTATGTGCGCAGCTCGCG
TTGCATTTTCGGAAGCGCTCGTTTTCGGAAACGCTTTGAAGTTCCTATTCCGAAGTTCCTATTCTCTAGC
TAGAAAGTATAGGAACTTCAGAGCGCTTTTGAAAACCAAAAGCGCTCTGAAGACGCACTTTCAAAAAACC
AAAAACGCACCGGACTGTAACGAGCTACTAAAATATTGCGAATACCGCTTCCACAAACATTGCTCAAAAG
TATCTCTTTGCTATATATCTCTGTGCTATATCCCTATATAACCTACCCATCCACCTTTCGCTCCTTGAAC
TTGCATCTAAACTCGACCTCTACATTTTTTATGTTTATCTCTAGTATTACTCTTTAGACAAAAAAATTGT
AGTAAGAACTATTCATAGAGTGAATCGAAAACAATACGAAAATGTAAACATTTCCTATACGTAGTATATA
GAGACAAAATAGAAGAAACCGTTCATAATTTTCTGACCAATGAAGAATCATCAACGCTATCACTTTCTGT
TCACAAAGTATGCGCAATCCACATCGGTATAGAATATAATCGGGGATGCCTTTATCTTGAAAAAATGCAC
CCGCAGCTTCGCTAGTAATCAGTAAACGCGGGAAGTGGAGTCAGGCTTTTTTTATGGAAGAGAAAATAGA
CACCAAAGTAGCCTTCTTCTAACCTTAACGGACCTACAGTGCAAAAAGTTATCAAGAGACTGCATTATAG
AGCGCACAAAGGAGAAAAAAAGTAATCTAAGATGCTTTGTTAGAAAAATAGCGCTCTCGGGATGCATTTT
TGTAGAACAAAAAAGAAGTATAGATTCTTTGTTGGTAAAATAGCGCTCTCGCGTTGCATTTCTGTTCTGT
AAAAATGCAGCTCAGATTCTTTGTTTGAAAAATTAGCGCTCTCGCGTTGCATTTTTGTTTTACAAAAATG
AAGCACAGATTCTTCGTTGGTAAAATAGCGCTTTCGCGTTGCATTTCTGTTCTGTAAAAATGCAGCTCAG
ATTCTTTGTTTGAAAAATTAGCGCTCTCGCGTTGCATTTTTGTTCTACAAAATGAAGCACAGATGCTTCG
TTGCTTGCATG
Features (pLannotate 1.2.2; 16 found; start..end, strand, type, name):
      1..397     +  promoter       ADH1 promoter: S. cerevisiae ADH1; promoter for alcohol dehydrogenase 1
    425..865     +  CDS            GAL4 DNA binding domain: DNA binding domain of the GAL4 transcriptional activator; Saccharomyces cerevisiae GAL4 (truncated)
    875..1249    +  CDS            GGA1 (fragment): GGA1_HUMAN - Experimental evidence at protein level: Swiss-Prot protein existence level 1. Plays a role in protein sorting and trafficking between the trans-Golgi network (TGN) and endosomes. Mediates the ARF-dependent recruitment of clathrin to the TGN and binds ubiquitinated proteins and membrane cargo molecules with a cytosolic acidic cluster-dileucine (DXXLL) motif (PubMed:11301005, PubMed:15886016). Mediates export of the GPCR receptor ADRA2B to the cell surface (PubMed:27901063). Required for targeting PKD1:PKD2 complex from the trans-Golgi network to the cilium membrane (By similarity).
   1280..1467    +  terminator     ADH1 terminator: S. cerevisiae ADH1; transcription terminator for the S. cerevisiae alcohol dehydrogenase 1 (ADH1) gene
   1520..2194    -  CDS            TRP1: phosphoribosylanthranilate isomerase, required for tryptophan biosynthesis; S. cerevisiae TRP1; yeast auxotrophic marker
   2195..2296    -  promoter       TRP1 promoter: S. cerevisiae TRP1
   2334..2350    -  protein_bind   lac operator: The lac repressor binds to the lac operator to inhibit transcription in E. coli. This inhibition can be relieved by adding lactose or isopropyl-β-D-thiogalactopyranoside (IPTG). lac repressor encoded by lacI
   2358..2388    -  promoter       lac promoter: promoter for the E. coli lac operon
   2403..2424    -  protein_bind   CAP binding site: CAP binding activates transcription in the presence of cAMP. E. coli catabolite activator protein
   2437..2529    -  CDS            lacI (fragment): lac repressor; lacI; The lac repressor binds to the lac operator to inhibit transcription in E. coli. This inhibition can be relieved by adding lactose or isopropyl-β-D-thiogalactopyranoside (IPTG).
   2712..3300    -  rep_origin     ori: high-copy-number ColE1/pMB1/pBR322/pUC origin of replication
   3471..4331    -  CDS            AmpR: β-lactamase; bla; confers resistance to ampicillin, carbenicillin, and related antibiotics
   4332..4436    -  promoter       AmpR promoter: bla
   4531..4566    +  CDS            rop (fragment): Rop protein, which maintains plasmids at low copy number; rop
   4668..4717    +  misc_feature   bom (fragment): basis of mobility region from pBR322
   4718..5882    +  rep_origin     2μ ori: yeast 2μ plasmid origin of replication
