[The description below was written by a language model from this plasmid's Addgene catalogue record and pLannotate feature annotations shown in this document.]
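Description:
pGBT9-GGA1-GAE is a yeast two-hybrid "bait" plasmid built on the pGBT9 backbone, a yeast–E. coli shuttle vector of about 5.9 kb. In bacteria it replicates from a ColE1/pUC-type origin and is selected through the β-lactamase gene (ampicillin resistance). In Saccharomyces cerevisiae it is maintained episomally by the 2μ origin and selected by complementation of tryptophan auxotrophy with the TRP1 marker, which is driven by its own promoter. The feature table also picks up short backbone remnants (a lac promoter/operator with CAP site, and fragments of lacI, rop and bom) that play no evident role in the construct's function.

The expression cassette consists of the yeast ADH1 promoter, the GAL4 DNA-binding domain, the insert fused in frame at its C-terminus, and the ADH1 terminator. The insert is a 378 bp fragment of human GGA1 encoding residues 515–639, cloned between EcoRI and SalI sites that remain intact. This region is the GAE domain, so named for its similarity to the ear domain of γ-adaptin. GGA1 is an adaptor involved in sorting between the trans-Golgi network and endosomes, including ARF-dependent clathrin recruitment.

In a two-hybrid assay, the BD–GAE fusion binds GAL4-responsive reporter promoters. Reporter transcription is activated only when a co-expressed partner fused to an activation domain interacts with the GAE domain. The plasmid is therefore intended for testing or mapping proteins that bind the GGA1 ear-like domain, and the associated publication concerns interactions of the GGAs with the Rabaptin-5–Rabex-5 complex.
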