Addgene plasmid #199174: pGBT9-GGA1-GAE
Purpose: Expression of GAL4 DNA-binding domain (BD)-GGA1-GAE domain fusion protein in yeast (yeast two-hybrid assays)
Depositing lab: Juan Bonifacino. Depositing organization: National Institute of Child Health and Human Development (NICHD). Publication: Divalent interaction of the GGAs with the Rabaptin-5-Rabex-5 complex. Mattera R, Arighi CN, Lodge R, Zerial M, Bonifacino JS. EMBO J. 2003 Jan 2;22(1):78-88. doi: 10.1093/emboj/cdg015. PubMed 12505986.
Backbone
  Vector backbone: pGBT9
  Backbone size w/o insert (bp): 5524
  Total vector size (bp): 5892
  Vector type: Yeast Expression
  Selectable markers: TRP1
Growth in bacteria
  Bacterial resistance: Ampicillin, 100 μg/mL
  Growth temperature: 37°C
  Growth strain: DH5alpha
  Copy number: Unknown
Gene/Insert
  Gene/Insert name: GGA1-GAE domain
  Species: H. sapiens (human)
  Insert size (bp): 378
  Entrez Gene: GGA1
  Promoter: ADH1
  Tag / fusion protein: GAL4-DNA binding domain fragment (N terminal on backbone)
  Cloning method: Restriction Enzyme; 5′ cloning site EcoRI (not destroyed); 3′ cloning site SalI (not destroyed)
  Sequencing primers: 5′ GAL4 DNA binding domain forward; 3′ GAL4 DNA binding domain reverse
Terms and licenses: Academic/Nonprofit Terms; Industry Terms: Not Available to Industry
Depositor comments: GAE domain: similar to the γ-adaptin ear domain GGA1-GAE domain: residues 515-639 of human GGA1
How to cite: pGBT9-GGA1-GAE was a gift from Juan Bonifacino (Addgene plasmid # 199174 ; http://n2t.net/addgene:199174 ; RRID:Addgene_199174)
